Addgene plasmid #99205: pLXIN2-RFP
Purpose: RFP expressing bicistronic retroviral vector
Depositing lab: Saroj Mathupala. Depositing organization: Wayne State University.
Backbone
  Vector backbone: pLXIN2
  Backbone manufacturer: Mathupala, S.P.
  Backbone size w/o insert (bp): 6059
  Total vector size (bp): 6780
  Modifications to backbone: EGFP (enhanced green fluorecent protein) cDNA was inserted between EcoRI and XhoI sites of the MCS in vector.
  Vector type: Mammalian Expression, Retroviral ; Bicistronic retroviral expression vector
  Selectable markers: Neomycin (select with G418)
Growth in bacteria
  Bacterial resistance: Ampicillin, 100 μg/mL
  Growth temperature: 37°C
  Growth strain: NEB Stable
  Growth instructions: Can be grown in DH5alpha. However, to minimize recombination events, E. coli SURE or STBL is recommended.
  Copy number: High Copy
Gene/Insert
  Gene/Insert name: Red fluorescent protein (alt name: RFP)
  Species: Synthetic; Discosoma sp.
  Insert size (bp): 682
  Mutation: The dsRed cDNA was PCR amplified off AddGene plasmid pCAG-DsRed (#11151)
  Cloning method: Restriction Enzyme; 5′ cloning site EcoRI (not destroyed); 3′ cloning site XhoI (not destroyed)
  Sequencing primers: 5′ CCCTTGAACCTCCTCGTTCGACC; 3′ GTGCAATCCATCTTGTTCAATGGC
Terms and licenses: Academic/Nonprofit Terms; Industry Terms: Not Available to Industry
Depositor comments: When transfected into amphotropic (PA317) or ecotropic (PE501) mammalian packaging cell lines, the plasmid pLXIN2 will generate live retrovirus. Thus, the procedures will require handling at BSL2 level, when the plasmid is used to generate recombinant retrovirus for transduction.
How to cite: pLXIN2-RFP was a gift from Saroj Mathupala (Addgene plasmid # 99205 ; http://n2t.net/addgene:99205 ; RRID:Addgene_99205)
