[The description below was written by a language model from this plasmid's Addgene catalogue record and pLannotate feature annotations shown in this document.]
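Description:
pLXIN2-RFP is a bicistronic gammaretroviral expression vector built on the pLXIN2 backbone and designed to deliver a red fluorescent protein, together with a drug-selection marker, into mammalian cells. In bacteria it is maintained through a high-copy ColE1/pUC-type origin and an ampicillin resistance gene (β-lactamase with its own promoter). A pBR322-derived bom region and a remnant of rop are also annotated. Because the plasmid carries repeated LTR sequences, the record recommends recombination-deficient E. coli strains.

The viral cassette is flanked by Moloney murine leukemia/sarcoma virus-type long terminal repeats. The 5′ LTR region, annotated as several fragments, is followed by a packaging signal (Ψ) and a truncated gag segment lacking its start codon, which typically improves packaging of the genomic RNA. No separate internal promoter is annotated, so expression is presumably driven by the 5′ LTR. A single transcript encodes the Discosoma-derived red fluorescent protein, cloned between the retained EcoRI and XhoI sites, followed by an EMCV IRES and the neomycin phosphotransferase gene. The IRES allows cap-independent translation of NeoR from the same mRNA, so G418-resistant cells should also express the red reporter.

The feature table identifies the fluorescent protein as DsRed2, and the catalogue says it was PCR-amplified from a DsRed plasmid. The backbone-modification field mentions EGFP, which appears to be an error in the record. The sequenced record (6,736 nt) is also slightly shorter than the stated total size of 6,780 bp. According to the depositor, transfection into amphotropic or ecotropic packaging cell lines produces infectious recombinant retrovirus for transducing target cells, and this work calls for BSL2 containment.
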