Features (pLannotate 1.2.2; 15 found; start..end, strand, type, name):
    219..326     +  LTR            3' LTR (ΔU3) (fragment): self-inactivating 3' long terminal repeat (LTR) from Moloney murine leukemia virus
    343..400     +  LTR            LTR (fragment): long terminal repeat from Moloney murine leukemia virus
    414..477     +  LTR            LTR (fragment): long terminal repeat from Moloney murine leukemia virus
    630..805     +  LTR            5' LTR (truncated): truncated long terminal repeat from Moloney murine sarcoma virus
    927..1201    +  misc_feature   MESV Ψ (fragment): packaging signal of murine embryonic stem cell virus
   1268..1684    +  CDS            gag (truncated): truncated Moloney murine leukemia virus (MMLV) gag gene lacking the start codon
   1698..2375    +  CDS            DsRed2: improved tetrameric variant of DsRed fluorescent protein mammalian codon-optimized
   2388..2959    +  misc_feature   IRES: internal ribosome entry site (IRES) of the encephalomyocarditis virus (EMCV)
   2961..3764    +  CDS            NeoR/KanR: aminoglycoside phosphotransferase from Tn5; aph(3')-II (or nptII); confers resistance to neomycin, kanamycin, and G418 (Geneticin®)
   3824..4417    +  LTR            LTR: long terminal repeat from Moloney murine leukemia virus
   4486..4526    +  CDS            rop (fragment): Rop protein, which maintains plasmids at low copy number; rop
   4628..4768    +  misc_feature   bom: basis of mobility region from pBR322
   4954..5542    -  rep_origin     ori: high-copy-number ColE1/pMB1/pBR322/pUC origin of replication
   5713..6573    -  CDS            AmpR: β-lactamase; bla; confers resistance to ampicillin, carbenicillin, and related antibiotics
   6574..6678    -  promoter       AmpR promoter: bla
>Addgene plasmid #99205 | pLXIN2-RFP | addgene full sequence | sequence record 192441 | Addgene NGS Result
ACCTATAAAAATAGGCGTATCACGAGGCCCTTTCGTCTTCAAGAATTGCTAGCAATTGCTAGCAATTGCT
AGCAATTCATACCAGATCACCGAAAACTGTCCTCCAAATGTGTCCCCCTCACACTCCCAAATTCGCGGGC
TTCTGCCTCTTAGACCACTCTACCCTATTCCCCACACTCACCGGAGCCAAAGCCGCGGCCCTTCCGTTTC
TTTGCTTTTGAAAGACCCCACCCGTAGGTGGCAAGCTAGCTTAAGTAACGCCACTTTGCAAGGCATGGAA
AAATACATAACTGAGAATAGAAAAGTTCAGATCAAGGTCAGGAACAAAGAAACAGCTGAATACCAAACAG
GATATCTGTGGTAAGCGGTTCCTGCCCCGGCTCAGGGCCAAGAACAGATGAGACAGCTGAGTGATGGGCC
AAACAGGATATCTGTGGTAAGCAGTTCCTGCCCCGGCTCGGGGCCAAGAACAGATGGTCCCCAGATGCGG
TCCAGCCCTCAGCAGTTTCTAGTGAATCATCAGATGTTTCCAGGGTGCCCCAAGGACCTGAAAATGACCC
TGTACCTTATTTGAACTAACCAATCAGTTCGCTTCTCGCTTCTGTTCGCGCGCTTCCGCTCTCCGAGCTC
AATAAAAGAGCCCACAACCCCTCACTCGGCGCGCCAGTCTTCCGATAGACTGCGTCGCCCGGGTACCCGT
ATTCCCAATAAAGCCTCTTGCTGTTTGCATCCGAATCGTGGTCTCGCTGTTCCTTGGGAGGGTCTCCTCT
GAGTGATTGACTACCCACGACGGGGGTCTTTCATTTGGGGGCTCGTCCGGGATTTGGAGACCCCTGCCCA
GGGACCACCGACCCACCACCGGGAGGTAAGCTGGCCAGCAACTTATCTGTGTCTGTCCGATTGTCTAGTG
TCTATGTTTGATGTTATGCGCCTGCGTCTGTACTAGTTAGCTAACTAGCTCTGTATCTGGCGGACCCGTG
GTGGAACTGACGAGTTCTGAACACCCGGCCGCAACCCTGGGAGACGTCCCAGGGACTTTGGGGGCCGTTT
TTGTGGCCCGACCTGAGGAAGGGAGTCGATGTGGAATCCGACCCCGTCAGGATATGTGGTTCTGGTAGGA
GACGAGAACCTAAAACAGTTCCCGCCTCCGTCTGAATTTTTGCTTTCGGTTTGGAACCGAAGCCGCGCGT
CTTGTCTGCTGCAGCGCTGCAGCATCGTTCTGTGTTGTCTCTGTCTGACTGTGTTTCTGTATTTGTCTGA
AAATTAGGGCCAGACTGTTACCACTCCCTTAAGTTTGACCTTAGGTCACTGGAAAGATGTCGAGCGGATC
GCTCACAACCAGTCGGTAGATGTCAAGAAGAGACGTTGGGTTACCTTCTGCTCTGCAGAATGGCCAACCT
TTAACGTCGGATGGCCGCGAGACGGCACCTTTAACCGAGACCTCATCACCCAGGTTAAGATCAAGGTCTT
TTCACCTGGCCCGCATGGACACCCAGACCAGGTCCCCTACATCGTGACCTGGGAAGCCTTGGCTTTTGAC
CCCCCTCCCTGGGTCAAGCCCTTTGTACACCCTAAGCCTCCGCCTCCTCTTCCTCCATCCGCCCCGTCTC
TCCCCCTTGAACCTCCTCGTTCGACCCCGCCTCGATCCTCCCTTTATCCAGCCCTCACTCCTTCTCTAGG
CGCCGGAATTCGCCACCATGGCCTCCTCCGAGAACGTCATCAAGGAGTTCATGCGCTTCAAGGTGCGCAT
GGAGGGCACCGTGAACGGCCACGAGTTCGAGATCGAGGGCGAGGGCGAGGGCCGCCCCTACGAGGGCCAC
AACACCGTGAAGCTGAAGGTGACCAAGGGCGGCCCCCTGCCCTTCGCCTGGGACATCCTGTCCCCCCAGT
TCCAGTACGGCTCCAAGGTGTACGTGAAGCACCCCGCCGACATCCCCGACTACAAGAAGCTGTCCTTCCC
CGAGGGCTTCAAGTGGGAGCGCGTGATGAACTTCGAGGACGGCGGCGTGGTGACCGTGACCCAGGACTCC
TCCCTGCAGGACGGCTGCTTCATCTACAAGGTGAAGTTCATCGGCGTGAACTTCCCCTCCGACGGCCCCG
TAATGCAGAAGAAGACCATGGGCTGGGAGGCCTCCACCGAGCGCCTGTACCCCCGCGACGGCGTGCTGAA
GGGCGAGATCCACAAGGCCCTGAAGCTGAAGGACGGCGGCCACTACCTGGTGGAGTTCAAGTCCATCTAC
ATGGCCAAGAAGCCCGTGCAGCTGCCCGGCTACTACTACGTGGACTCCAAGCTGGACATCACCTCCCACA
ACGAGGACTACACCATCGTGGAGCAGTACGAGCGCACCGAGGGCCGCCACCACCTGTTCCTGTAGCTCGA
GGATCCGCCCCTCTCCCTCCCCCCCCTAACGTTACTGGCCGAAGCCGCTTGGAATAAGGCCGGTGTGCGT
TTGTCTATATGTTATTTTCCACCATATTGCCGTCTTTTGGCAATGTGAGGGCCCGGAAACCTGGCCCTGT
CTTCTTGACGAGCATTCCTAGGGGTCTTTCCCCTCTCGCCAAAGGAATGCAAGGTCTGTTGAATGTCGTG
AAGGAAGCAGTTCCTCTGGAAGCTTCTTGAAGACAAGCAACGTCTGTAGCGACCCTTTGCAGGCAGCGGA
ACCCCCCACCTGGCGACAGGTGCCTCTGCGGCCAAAAGCCACGTGTATAAGATACACCTGCAAAGGCGGC
ACAACCCCAGTGCCACGTTGTGAGTAGGATAGTTGTGGAAAGAGTCAAATGGCTCTCCTCAAGCGTATTC
AACAAGGGGCTGAAGGATGCCCAGAAGGTACCCCATTGTATGGGATCTGATCTGGGGCCTCGGTGCACAT
GCTTTACATGTGTTTAGTCGAGGTTAAAAAAACGTCTAGGCCCCCCGAACCACGGGGACGTGGTTTTCCT
TTGAAAAACACGATGATAATATGGGATCGGCCATTGAACAAGATGGATTGCACGCAGGTTCTCCGGCCGC
TTGGGTGGAGAGGCTATTCGGCTATGACTGGGCACAACAGACAATCGGCTGCTCTGATGCCGCCGTGTTC
CGGCTGTCAGCGCAGGGGCGCCCGGTTCTTTTTGTCAAGACCGACCTGTCCGGTGCCCTGAATGAACTGC
AGGACGAGGCAGCGCGGCTATCGTGGCTGGCCACGACGGGCGTTCCTTGCGCAGCTGTGCTCGACGTTGT
CACTGAAGCGGGAAGGGACTGGCTGCTATTGGGCGAAGTGCCGGGGCAGGATCTCCTGTCATCTCACCTT
GCTCCTGCCGAGAAAGTATCCATCATGGCTGATGCAATGCGGCGGCTGCATACGCTTGATCCGGCTACCT
GCCCATTCGACCACCAAGCGAAACATCGCATCGAGCGAGCACGTACTCGGATGGAAGCCGGTCTTGTCGA
TCAGGATGATCTGGACGAAGAGCATCAGGGGCTCGCGCCAGCCGAACTGTTCGCCAGGCTCAAGGCGCGC
ATGCCCGACGGCGATGATCTCGTCGTGACCCATGGCGATGCCTGCTTGCCGAATATCATGGTGGAAAATG
GCCGCTTTTCTGGATTCATCGACTGTGGCCGGCTGGGTGTGGCGGACCGCTATCAGGACATAGCGTTGGC
TACCCGTGATATTGCTGAAGAGCTTGGCGGCGAATGGGCTGACCGCTTCCTCGTGCTTTACGGTATCGCC
GCTCCCGATTCGCAGCGCATCGCCTTCTATCGCCTTCTTGACGAGTTCTTCTGAGCGGGACTCTGGGGTT
CGATAAAATAAAAGATTTTATTTAGTCTCCAGAAAAAGGGGGGAATGAAAGACCCCACCTGTAGGTTTGG
CAAGCTAGCTTAAGTAACGCCATTTTGCAAGGCATGGAAAAATACATAACTGAGAATAGAGAAGTTCAGA
TCAAGGTCAGGAACAGATGGAACAGCTGAATATGGGCCAAACAGGATATCTGTGGTAAGCAGTTCCTGCC
CCGGCTCAGGGCCAAGAACAGATGGAACAGCTGAATATGGGCCAAACAGGATATCTGTGGTAAGCAGTTC
CTGCCCCGGCTCAGGGCCAAGAACAGATGGTCCCCAGATGCGGTCCAGCCCTCAGCAGTTTCTAGAGAAC
CATCAGATGTTTCCAGGGTGCCCCAAGGACCTGAAATGACCCTGTGCCTTATTTGAACTAACCAATCAGT
TCGCTTCTCGCTTCTGTTCGCGCGCTTCTGCTCCCCGAGCTCAATAAAAGAGCCCACAACCCCTCACTCG
GGGCGCCAGTCCTCCGATTGACTGAGTCGCCCGGGTACCCGTGTATCCAATAAACCCTCTTGCAGTTGCA
TCCGACTTGTGGTCTCGCTGTTCCTTGGGAGGGTCTCCTCTGAGTGATTGACTACCCGTCAGCGGGGGTC
TTTCATTTGGGGGCTCGTCCGGGATCGGGAGACCCCTGCCCAGGGACCACCGACCCACCACCGGGAGGTA
AGCTGGCTGCCTCGCGCGTTTCGGTGATGACGGTGAAAACCTCTGACACATGCAGCTCCCGGAGACGGTC
ACAGCTTGTCTGTAAGCGGATGCCGGGAGCAGACAAGCCCGTCAGGGCGCGTCAGCGGGTGTTGGCGGGT
GTCGGGGCGCAGCCATGACCCAGTCACGTAGCGATAGCGGAGTGTATACTGGCTTAACTATGCGGCATCA
GAGCAGATTGTACTGAGAGTGCACCATATGCGGTGTGAAATACCGCACAGATGCGTAAGGAGAAAATACC
GCATCAGGCGCTCTTCCGCTTCCTCGCTCACTGACTCGCTGCGCTCGGTCGTTCGGCTGCGGCGAGCGGT
ATCAGCTCACTCAAAGGCGGTAATACGGTTATCCACAGAATCAGGGGATAACGCAGGAAAGAACATGTGA
GCAAAAGGCCAGCAAAAGGCCAGGAACCGTAAAAAGGCCGCGTTGCTGGCGTTTTTCCATAGGCTCCGCC
CCCCTGACGAGCATCACAAAAATCGACGCTCAAGTCAGAGGTGGCGAAACCCGACAGGACTATAAAGATA
CCAGGCGTTTCCCCCTGGAAGCTCCCTCGTGCGCTCTCCTGTTCCGACCCTGCCGCTTACCGGATACCTG
TCCGCCTTTCTCCCTTCGGGAAGCGTGGCGCTTTCTCATAGCTCACGCTGTAGGTATCTCAGTTCGGTGT
AGGTCGTTCGCTCCAAGCTGGGCTGTGTGCACGAACCCCCCGTTCAGCCCGACCGCTGCGCCTTATCCGG
TAACTATCGTCTTGAGTCCAACCCGGTAAGACACGACTTATCGCCACTGGCAGCAGCCACTGGTAACAGG
ATTAGCAGAGCGAGGTATGTAGGCGGTGCTACAGAGTTCTTGAAGTGGTGGCCTAACTACGGCTACACTA
GAAGGACAGTATTTGGTATCTGCGCTCTGCTGAAGCCAGTTACCTTCGGAAAAAGAGTTGGTAGCTCTTG
ATCCGGCAAACAAACCACCGCTGGTAGCGGTGGTTTTTTTGTTTGCAAGCAGCAGATTACGCGCAGAAAA
AAAGGATCTCAAGAAGATCCTTTGATCTTTTCTACGGGGTCTGACGCTCAGTGGAACGAAAACTCACGTT
AAGGGATTTTGGTCATGAGATTATCAAAAAGGATCTTCACCTAGATCCTTTTAAATTAAAAATGAAGTTT
TAAATCAATCTAAAGTATATATGAGTAAACTTGGTCTGACAGTTACCAATGCTTAATCAGTGAGGCACCT
ATCTCAGCGATCTGTCTATTTCGTTCATCCATAGTTGCCTGACTCCCCGTCGTGTAGATAACTACGATAC
GGGAGGGCTTACCATCTGGCCCCAGTGCTGCAATGATACCGCGAGACCCACGCTCACCGGCTCCAGATTT
ATCAGCAATAAACCAGCCAGCCGGAAGGGCCGAGCGCAGAAGTGGTCCTGCAACTTTATCCGCCTCCATC
CAGTCTATTAATTGTTGCCGGGAAGCTAGAGTAAGTAGTTCGCCAGTTAATAGTTTGCGCAACGTTGTTG
CCATTGCTGCAGGCATCGTGGTGTCACGCTCGTCGTTTGGTATGGCTTCATTCAGCTCCGGTTCCCAACG
ATCAAGGCGAGTTACATGATCCCCCATGTTGTGCAAAAAAGCGGTTAGCTCCTTCGGTCCTCCGATCGTT
GTCAGAAGTAAGTTGGCCGCAGTGTTATCACTCATGGTTATGGCAGCACTGCATAATTCTCTTACTGTCA
TGCCATCCGTAAGATGCTTTTCTGTGACTGGTGAGTACTCAACCAAGTCATTCTGAGAATAGTGTATGCG
GCGACCGAGTTGCTCTTGCCCGGCGTCAACACGGGATAATACCGCGCCACATAGCAGAACTTTAAAAGTG
CTCATCATTGGAAAACGTTCTTCGGGGCGAAAACTCTCAAGGATCTTACCGCTGTTGAGATCCAGTTCGA
TGTAACCCACTCGTGCACCCAACTGATCTTCAGCATCTTTTACTTTCACCAGCGTTTCTGGGTGAGCAAA
AACAGGAAGGCAAAATGCCGCAAAAAAGGGAATAAGGGCGACACGGAAATGTTGAATACTCATACTCTTC
CTTTTTCAATATTATTGAAGCATTTATCAGGGTTATTGTCTCATGAGCGGATACATATTTGAATGTATTT
AGAAAAATAAACAAATAGGGGTTCCGCGCACATTTCCCCGAAAAGTGCCACCTGACGTCTAAGAAACCAT
TATTATCATGACATTA
